>Addgene plasmid #213289 | GPR63-DuET | addgene full sequence | sequence record 430834 | Addgene NGS Result
TAAGCATTGGTAACTGTCAGACCAAGTTTACTCATATATACTTTAGATTGATTTAAAACTTCATTTTTAA
TTTAAAAGGATCTAGGTGAAGATCCTTTTTGATAATCTCATGACCAAAATCCCTTAACGTGAGTTTTCGT
TCCACTGAGCGTCAGACCCCGTAGAAAAGATCAAAGGATCTTCTTGAGATCCTTTTTTTCTGCGCGTAAT
CTGCTGCTTGCAAACAAAAAAACCACCGCTACCAGCGGTGGTTTGTTTGCCGGATCAAGAGCTACCAACT
CTTTTTCCGAAGGTAACTGGCTTCAGCAGAGCGCAGATACCAAATACCGTTCTTCTAGTGTAGCCGTAGT
TAGGCCACCACTTCAAGAACTCTGTAGCACCGCCTACATACCTCGCTCTGCTAATCCTGTTACCAGTGGC
TGCTGCCAGTGGCGATAAGTCGTGTCTTACCGGGTTGGACTCAAGACGATAGTTACCGGATAAGGCGCAG
CGGTCGGGCTGAACGGGGGGTTCGTGCACACAGCCCAGCTTGGAGCGAACGACCTACACCGAACTGAGAT
ACCTACAGCGTGAGCTATGAGAAAGCGCCACGCTTCCCGAAGGGAGAAAGGCGGACAGGTATCCGGTAAG
CGGCAGGGTCGGAACAGGAGAGCGCACGAGGGAGCTTCCAGGGGGAAACGCCTGGTATCTTTATAGTCCT
GTCGGGTTTCGCCACCTCTGACTTGAGCGTCGATTTTTGTGATGCTCGTCAGGGGGGCGGAGCCTATGGA
AAAACGCCAGCAACGCGGCCTTTTTACGGTTCCTGGCCTTTTGCTGGCCTTTTGCTCACATGTTCTTTCC
TGCGTTATCCCCTGATTCTGTGGATAACCGTATTACCGCCTTTGAGTGAGCTGATACCGCTCGCCGCAGC
CGAACGACCGAGCGCAGCGAGTCAGTGAGCGAGGAAGCGGAAGAGCGCCCAATACGCAAACCGCCTCTCC
CCGCGCGTTGGCCGATTCATTAATGCAGCTGGCACGACAGGTTTCCCGACTGGAAAGCGGGCAGTGAGCG
CAACGCAATTAATGTGAGTTAGCTCACTCATTAGGCACCCCAGGCTTTACACTTTATGCTTCCGGCTCGT
ATGTTGTGTGGAATTGTGAGCGGATAACAATTTCACACAGGAAACAGCTATGACCATGATTACGCCAAGC
TCTAGCTAGAGGTCGACGGTATACAGACATGATAAGATACATTGATGAGTTTGGACAAACCACAACTAGA
ATGCAGTGAAAAAAATGCTTTATTTGTGAAATTTGTGATGCTATTGCTTTATTTGTAACCATTATAAGCT
GCAATAAACAAGTTGGGGTGGGCGAAGAACTCCAGCATGAGATCCCCGCGCTGGAGGATCATCCAGCCGG
CGTCCCGGAAAACGATTCCGAAGCCCAACCTTTCATAGAAGGCGGCGGTGGAATCGAAATCTCGTGATGG
CAGGTTGGGCGTCGCTTGGTCGGTCATTTCGAACCCCAGAGTCCCGCTCAGAAGAACTCGTCAAGAAGGC
GATAGAAGGCGATGCGCTGCGAATCGGGAGCGGCGATACCGTAAAGCACGAGGAAGCGGTCAGCCCATTC
GCCGCCAAGCTCTTCAGCAATATCACGGGTAGCCAACGCTATGTCCTGATAGCGGTCCGCCACACCCAGC
CGGCCACAGTCGATGAATCCAGAAAAGCGGCCATTTTCCACCATGATATTCGGCAAGCAGGCATCGCCAT
GGGTCACGACGAGATCCTCGCCGTCGGGCATGCGCGCCTTGAGCCTGGCGAACAGTTCGGCTGGCGCGAG
CCCCTGATGCTCTTCGTCCAGATCATCCTGATCGACAAGACCGGCTTCCATCCGAGTACGTGCTCGCTCG
ATGCGATGTTTCGCTTGGTGGTCGAATGGGCAGGTAGCCGGATCAAGCGTATGCAGCCGCCGCATTGCAT
CAGCCATGATGGATACTTTCTCGGCAGGAGCAAGGTGAGATGACAGGAGATCCTGCCCCGGCACTTCGCC
CAATAGCAGCCAGTCCCTTCCCGCTTCAGTGACAACGTCGAGCACAGCTGCGCAAGGAACGCCCGTCGTG
GCCAGCCACGATAGCCGCGCTGCCTCGTCCTGCAGTTCATTCAGGGCACCGGACAGGTCGGTCTTGACAA
AAAGAACCGGGCGCCCCTGCGCTGACAGCCGGAACACGGCGGCATCAGAGCAGCCGATTGTCTGTTGTGC
CCAGTCATAGCCGAATAGCCTCTCCACCCAAGCGGCCGGAGAACCTGCGTGCAATCCATCTTGTTCAATC
ATGCGAAACGATCCTCATCCTGTCTCTTGATCAGATCCGAAAATGGATATACAAGCTCCCGGGAGCTTTT
TGCAAAAGCCTAGGCCTCCAAAAAAGCCTCCTCACTACTTCTGGAATAGCTCAGAGGCAGAGGCGGCCTC
GGCCTCTGCATAAATAAAAAAAATTAGTCAGCCATGGGGCGGAGAATGGGCGGAACTGGGCGGAGTTAGG
GGCGGGATGGGCGGAGTTAGGGGCGGGACTATGGTTGCTGACTAATTGAGATGCATGCTTTGCATACTTC
TGCCTGCTGGGGAGCCTGGGGACTTTCCACACCTGGTTGCTGACTAATTGAGATGCATGCTTTGCATACT
TCTGCCTGCTGGGGAGCCTGGGGACTTTCCACACCCTAACTGACACACATTCCACAGAATTAATTCGCGT
TAAATTTTTGTTAAATCAGCTCATTTTTTAACCAATAGGCCGAAATCGGCAAAATCCCTTATAAATCAAA
AGAATAGACCGAGATAGGGT
[37 nt withheld, positions 2821-2857]
AAAGAACGTGGACTCCAACGTCAAAGG
[49 nt withheld, positions 2885-2933]
T
[91 nt withheld, positions 2935-3025]
G
[124 nt withheld, positions 3027-3150]
GGGGATACCCCCTAGAGCCCCAGCTGGTTCTTTCCGCCTCAGAAGCCATAGAGCCCACCGCATCCCCAGC
ATGCCTGCTATTGTCTTCCCAATCCTCCCCCTTGCTGTCCTGCCCCACCCCACCCCCCAGAATAGAATGA
CACCTACTCAGACAATGCGATGCAATTTCCTCATTTTATTAGGAAAGGACAGTGGGAGTGGCACCTTCCA
GGGTCAAGGAAGGCACGGGGGAGGGGCAAACAACAGATGGCTGGCAACTAGAAGGCACAGTCGAGGCTGA
TCAGCGGGTTTAAACGGGCCCTCTAGACTCGAGTTAGGCAGGGGCCACCTGAGAAGTCTCGGTCTTAGAC
ACGGTGGTGCTGGCCTCATCGAATTCACCGGTGCGTCCACCGGTATCGATCACCACTGTGCGATGCTCCC
CACACACATAAACGGCGCTCGGTCTGATCCGCCGCTTAGTATGCCCGGGCAGTTGAGGCAGGAATTTGAA
GCTTTTCGGCATCATATCAAGGCACGCGTCGTGGAACTTTTTGATCCGCCAATAGTATATAAGAGGGTTA
AGAGCGCTCTTCAAGTAACAGAGCCACAGCAGCCAAGTGCTGATCTCAAAGAAGTTATGCTGGTAGTAAA
AATGCTTAGAAAAAGTGGCTACAAGGCTATAGGTTGTGAAGGGGGCCCAACATACGATGAAGACGGCAAA
AAGGATCAGAATTGTAGTGAAGGCTCTCGTTTTAAATCCCATGTCGATACTCATTTGGAATGGCCGCTGA
AGACTCATGAGCCCAAGCTTACTGGCCTGGGACAGGCAGATACCTTCAGGGTAACTGTGGATGCGGAGGG
CGTTGTGCCTCAAAGTATTGAGGATGCCCATAAAACTGTAGAGTATAACAAGAAAGGGAATGAAGAAGCT
GATCAAGCTGATGAGAATAACATACGCCTGGTAGCCTGGGTTTGTCGTGTAGCCAAACACGCATTGGGGA
GCGCGACTGGGGATCTGCAGGTCTGGATTCCCCACGGCCAGAGGGAACGCAACGCAGAAACTTGTAGCCC
AGCTGACAGCTATCAGCACCTTAGCTCTGTAGGGGTTCAGCTTATCTTGCCGCTGAACGATGATCAGGAA
GCGGTCGATAGAAATGATAAGGAGGATAGCTACCCCTTCGATCACGAACAGCCAAAAAAACATAGCAGAC
ACTCTACAAAAGAATTTTCCAAAAATCCACCGAGTAGTGAGAATGGTGACCAAGGCAAAGGGCATGTTCA
GGACTGCAAGCAGCATATCAGCAAAGGCAAGAGAGGCCAGGAGAATGTTGATGGCGCTGCGCATGGCGGC
TTTCTGGTACACCATCAGGCACACTACAAGGTTTCCCAAAAAACTGACAAACAGGATGAAGATCATGATG
GCACTCAGAGTTATCTGCAGGGGCAGGTTCAGACTCTTAAAGGCAGCGGGAGTAGTAGGGACAGCTGTAG
AGTTCACTGTCAGTGAGGACAGGCCGGTGGGTGCCATAGTCTCAAAGGAATATCTCAGCAGGGGGCTGAG
GTCGGGATGCTGAAAAGGCGGGGGGAGAGTGATGTTCATGTAAGTGTTCTCGTACACCACGAATGTGGTA
TTAGAGGTGCCGGTGTGAAAAGCAGTAAGCACCGCACTGAAAACCATATCGATGCTGGCGTCATCATCGT
CCTTGTAGTCGGCGAATACCAGGCAGAAGATGTAGCTCAGGGCGATGATCGTCTTCATGGTGGCGCTAAG
CTTAAGTTTAAACGCTAGCCAGCTTGGGTCTCCCTATAGTGAGTCGTATTAATTTCGATAAGCCAGTAAG
CAGTGGGTTCTCTAGTTAGCCAGAGAGCTCTGCTTATATAGACCTCCCACCGTACACGCCTACCGCCCAT
TTGCGTCAATGGGGCGGAGTTGTTACGACATTTTGGAAAGTCCCGTTGATTTTGGTGCCAAAACAAACTC
CCATTGACGTCAATGGGGTGGAGACTTGGAAATCCCCGTGAGTCAAACCGCTATCCACGCCCATTGATGT
ACTGCCAAAACCGCATCACCATGGTAATAGCGATGACTAATACGTAGATGTACTGCCAAGTAGGAAAGTC
CCATAAGGTCATGTACTGGGCATAATGCCAGGCGGGCCATTTACCGTCATTGACGTCAATAGGGGGCGTA
CTTGGCATATGATACACTTGATGTACTGCCAAGTGGGCAGTTTACCGTAAATACTCCACCCATTGACGTC
AATGGAAAGTCCCTATTGGCGTTACTATGGGAACATACGTCATTATTGACGTCAATGGGCGGGGGTCGTT
GGGCGGTCAGCCAGGCGGGCCATTTACCGTAAGTTATGTAACGCGGAACTCCATATATGGGCTATGAACT
AATGACCCCGTAATTGATTACTATTAATAACTAGTCAATAATCAATGTCAACGCGTATATCTGGCCCGTA
CATCGCGAAGCAGCGCAAAACGCCTAACCCTAAGCAGATTCTTCATGCAAATGTCGGTCAAGCCTTGCCT
TGTTGTAGCTTAAATTTTGCTCGCGCACTACTCAGCGACCTCCAACACACAAGCAGGGAGCAGATACTGG
CTTAACTATGCGGCATCAGAGCAGATTGTACTGAGAGTGCACCATAGGGGATCGGGAGATCTCCCGATCC
GTCGACGTCAGGTGGCACTTTTCGGGGAAATGTGCGCGGAACCCCTATTTGTTTATTTTTCTAAATACAT
TCAAATATGTATCCGCTCATGAGACAATAACCCTGATAAATGCTTCAATAATATTGAAAAAGGAAGAGTA
TGAGTATTCAACATTTCCGTGTCGCCCTTATTCCCTTTTTTGCGGCATTTTGCCTTCCTGTTTTTGCTCA
CCCAGAAACGCTGGTGAAAGTAAAAGATGCTGAAGATCAGTTGGGTGCACGAGTGGGTTACATCGAACTG
GATCTCAACAGCGGTAAGATCCTTGAGAGTTTTCGCCCCGAAGAACGTTTTCCAATGATGAGCACTTTTA
AAGTTCTGCTATGTGGCGCGGTATTATCCCGTATTGACGCCGGGCAAGAGCAACTCGGTCGCCGCATACA
CTATTCTCAGAATGACTTGGTTGAGTACTCACCAGTCACAGAAAAGCATCTTACGGATGGCATGACAGTA
AGAGAATTATGCAGTGCTGCCATAACCATGAGTGATAACACTGCGGCCAACTTACTTCTGACAACGATCG
GAGGACCGAAGGAGCTAACCGCTTTTTTGCACAACATGGGGGATCATGTAACTCGCCTTGATCGTTGGGA
ACCGGAGCTGAATGAAGCCATACCAAACGACGAGCGTGACACCACGATGCCTGTAGCAATGGCAACAACG
TTGCGCAAACTATTAACTGGCGAACTACTTACTCTAGCTTCCCGGCAACAATTAATAGACTGGATGGAGG
CGGATAAAGTTGCAGGACCACTTCTGCGCTCGGCCCTTCCGGCTGGCTGGTTTATTGCTGATAAATCTGG
AGCCGGTGAGCGTGGGTCTCGCGGTATCATTGCAGCACTGGGGCCAGATGGTAAGCCCTCCCGTATCGTA
GTTATCTACACGACGGGGAGTCAGGCAACTATGGATGAACGAAATAGACAGATCGCTGAGATAGGTGCCT
CACTGAT
Features (pLannotate 1.2.2; 21 found; start..end, strand, type, name):
    184..772     +  rep_origin     ori: high-copy-number ColE1/pMB1/pBR322/pUC origin of replication
    955..1047    +  CDS            lacI (fragment): lac repressor; lacI; The lac repressor binds to the lac operator to inhibit transcription in E. coli. This inhibition can be relieved by adding lactose or isopropyl-β-D-thiogalactopyranoside (IPTG).
   1060..1081    +  protein_bind   CAP binding site: CAP binding activates transcription in the presence of cAMP. E. coli catabolite activator protein
   1096..1126    +  promoter       lac promoter: promoter for the E. coli lac operon
   1134..1150    +  protein_bind   lac operator: The lac repressor binds to the lac operator to inhibit transcription in E. coli. This inhibition can be relieved by adding lactose or isopropyl-β-D-thiogalactopyranoside (IPTG). lac repressor encoded by lacI
   1223..1344    -  polyA_signal   SV40 poly(A) signal: SV40 polyadenylation signal
   1339..1497    -  CDS            ble (fragment): BLE_KLEPN - Experimental evidence at protein level: Swiss-Prot protein existence level 1. Binding protein with a strong affinity to the bleomycin family of antibiotics. Binds to CL990; an antimitotic-antibiotic compound. From Klebsiella pneumoniae.
   1521..2312    -  CDS            neo: KKA2_KLEPN - Also known as kan, nptII. Experimental evidence at protein level: Swiss-Prot protein existence level 1. Resistance to kanamycin, neomycin, paromomycin, ribostamycin, butirosin and gentamicin B. From Klebsiella pneumoniae.
   2379..2708    -  promoter       SV40 promoter: SV40 enhancer and early promoter
   2722..3150    -  rep_origin     f1 ori (sequence partly withheld): f1 bacteriophage origin of replication; arrow indicates direction of (+) strand synthesis
   3171..3192    -  promoter       SV40 promoter (fragment): SV40 enhancer and early promoter
   3196..3420    -  polyA_signal   bGH poly(A) signal: bovine growth hormone polyadenylation signal
   3551..4807    -  CDS            GPR63: GPR63_HUMAN - Also known as PSP24B. Experimental evidence at transcript level: Swiss-Prot protein existence level 2. Orphan receptor. May play a role in brain function. From Homo sapiens (Human).
   4820..4840    -  CDS            3xFLAG (fragment): three tandem FLAG® epitope tags
   4933..4951    -  promoter       T7 promoter: promoter for bacteriophage T7 RNA polymerase
   4967..5000    -  LTR            5' LTR (truncated) (fragment): truncated 5' long terminal repeat (LTR) from HIV-1
   4996..5199    -  promoter       CMV promoter: human cytomegalovirus (CMV) immediate early promoter
   5200..5579    -  enhancer       CMV enhancer: human cytomegalovirus immediate early enhancer
   5734..5786    +  misc_feature   bom (fragment): basis of mobility region from pBR322
   5845..5949    +  promoter       AmpR promoter: bla
   5950..13      +  CDS            AmpR (across the origin): β-lactamase; bla; confers resistance to ampicillin, carbenicillin, and related antibiotics
