[The description below was written by a language model from this plasmid's Addgene catalogue record and pLannotate feature annotations shown in this document.]
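Description:
GPR63-DuET is a mammalian expression plasmid built on the pcDNA 3.1 (+) backbone that carries the human orphan class A G protein-coupled receptor GPR63 (also known as PSP24B). The sequenced record is about 6.8 kb. It is propagated in E. coli through a high-copy ColE1/pUC-type origin with ampicillin selection from the β-lactamase gene. An f1 origin is also present, which in principle allows single-stranded DNA production. For selection in mammalian cells, the backbone provides a neomycin/kanamycin phosphotransferase gene driven by the SV40 enhancer/early promoter and terminated by an SV40 polyadenylation signal. The short lacI, lac promoter/operator, ble, bom and HIV-1 LTR annotations are small fragment matches, most likely backbone remnants or software similarity hits rather than functional modules.

The receptor cassette is transcribed from the CMV immediate-early enhancer and promoter and ends at the bovine growth hormone polyadenylation signal. A T7 promoter lies just upstream of the coding region and can be used for in vitro transcription or as a sequencing priming site. According to the catalogue entry, the DuET design places a cleavable hemagglutinin signal peptide and a FLAG epitope at the receptor's N terminus and a 1D4 epitope at its C terminus. The feature table detects the FLAG sequence immediately upstream of the GPR63 open reading frame but does not separately annotate the signal peptide or the 1D4 tag. The signal peptide is intended to promote membrane insertion and is removed on processing, leaving the FLAG tag at the extracellular end, while the 1D4 tag marks the intracellular tail. This dual-epitope arrangement allows capture and detection of the full-length receptor from either end. The construct was inserted by Gibson assembly and is described as optimized for mammalian expression and proteomics work, in the context of multiplexed selectivity screening of anti-GPCR antibodies.
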