Addgene plasmid #213289: GPR63-DuET
Purpose: The DuET construct encodes the named human GPCR engineered with a cleaved hemagglutinin signal peptide, a 5' FLAG and a 3' 1D4 epitope tag optimized for expression in mammalian cells and proteomics studies.
Depositing lab: Thomas Sakmar. Depositing organization: Rockefeller University. Publication: Multiplexed selectivity screening of anti-GPCR antibodies. Dahl L, Kotliar IB, Bendes A, Dodig-Crnkovic T, Fromm S, Elofsson A, Uhlen M, Sakmar TP, Schwenk JM. Sci Adv. 2023 May 3;9(18):eadf9297. doi: 10.1126/sciadv.adf9297. Epub 2023 May 3. PubMed 37134173.
Backbone
  Vector backbone: pcDNA 3.1 (+)
  Vector type: Mammalian Expression
Growth in bacteria
  Bacterial resistance: Ampicillin, 100 μg/mL
  Growth temperature: 37°C
  Growth strain: DH5alpha
  Copy number: High Copy
Gene/Insert
  Gene/Insert name: GPR63 (alt names: G protein-coupled receptor 63; PSP24(beta), PSP24B)
  Species: H. sapiens (human)
  Entrez Gene: GPR63 (a.k.a. PSP24(beta), PSP24B)
  Promoter: CMV, T7
  Tag / fusion protein: FLAG (N terminal on insert); 1D4 (C terminal on insert)
  Cloning method: Gibson Cloning
Terms and licenses: Academic/Nonprofit Terms; Industry Terms: Not Available to Industry
Depositor comments: Class: A, Family: Orphan. Ensembl ID: ENSG00000112218, Uniprot ID: Q9BZJ6
How to cite: GPR63-DuET was a gift from Thomas Sakmar (Addgene plasmid # 213289 ; http://n2t.net/addgene:213289 ; RRID:Addgene_213289)
